Addgene plasmid #208608: HT147_pAAV_EF1a_fDiO_somCheRiff_CFP
Purpose: Expressing soma-targeted CheRiff_CFP in a Flp-dependent manner
Depositing lab: Adam Cohen. Depositing organization: Harvard University.
Backbone
  Vector backbone: pAAV
  Vector type: Mammalian Expression, AAV
Growth in bacteria
  Bacterial resistance: Ampicillin, 100 μg/mL
  Growth temperature: 30°C
  Growth strain: NEB Stable
  Copy number: High Copy
Gene/Insert
  Gene/Insert name: soma-targeted CheRiff_CFP
  Species: Synthetic
  Promoter: EF1a
  Tag / fusion protein: CFP
  Cloning method: Gibson Cloning
  Sequencing primers: 5′ EF1a_F; 3′ WPRE_R
Terms and licenses: Academic/Nonprofit Terms; Industry Terms: Not Available to Industry
How to cite: HT147_pAAV_EF1a_fDiO_somCheRiff_CFP was a gift from Adam Cohen (Addgene plasmid # 208608 ; http://n2t.net/addgene:208608 ; RRID:Addgene_208608)
