[The description below was written by a language model from this plasmid's Addgene catalogue record and pLannotate feature annotations shown in this document.]
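Description:
HT147_pAAV_EF1a_fDiO_somCheRiff_CFP is an adeno-associated virus transfer plasmid for mammalian expression, built on a pAAV backbone. It delivers a soma-targeted, CFP-tagged channelrhodopsin whose expression depends on Flp recombinase. The 7.7 kb plasmid is propagated in bacteria through a high-copy ColE1/pUC-type origin and selected with ampicillin via the β-lactamase gene. An M13 phage origin is also annotated in the backbone. Two AAV2 inverted terminal repeats flank the expression cassette and define the segment that is packaged into recombinant AAV particles.

Between the ITRs, the human EF-1α core promoter and portions of its intron A drive the payload. Downstream lie a WPRE, which enhances transcript stability and expression, and the human growth hormone polyadenylation signal. The coding region sits on the reverse strand relative to the promoter. It consists of CheRiff, a blue-light-activated actuator derived from the Scherffelia dubia channelrhodopsin, fused to CFP and then to a fragment of the rat Kv2.1 potassium channel (Kcnb1). This fragment evidently provides the soma-targeting function named in the record. The inverted cassette is bracketed by FRT sites in opposing orientation, matching the "fDIO" (Flp-dependent double-inverted open reading frame) design. Only one FRT per side is annotated, so any heterologous variant sites typical of such designs were not detected by the annotation. In cells expressing Flp, recombination flips the cassette into the sense orientation and allows transcription from EF-1α. Cells lacking Flp should not produce the protein.

The construct is suited to optogenetic stimulation of genetically defined, Flp-expressing cell populations. The opsin is restricted to the cell body, and CFP fluorescence reports expression.
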