Features (pLannotate 1.2.2; 21 found; start..end, strand, type, name):
      1..141     -  repeat_region  AAV2 ITR: inverted terminal repeat of adeno-associated virus serotype 2 inverted
    169..235     +  CDS            small t antigen (fragment): SV40 (simian virus 40) small t antigen
    261..472     +  promoter       EF-1α core promoter: core promoter for human elongation factor EF-1α
    473..581     +  intron         EF-1α intron A (fragment): intron upstream of the start codon of human EF-1α
   1207..1410    +  intron         EF-1α intron A: truncated intron upstream of the start codon of human EF-1α
   1426..1443    +  misc_feature   MCS (fragment): pUC18/19 multiple cloning site
   1463..1510    +  protein_bind   FRT: FLP-mediated recombination occurs in the 8-bp core sequence TCTAGAAA (Turan and Bode, 2011). FLP recombinase from the Saccharomyces cerevisiae 2μ plasmid
   1660..1854    -  CDS            Kcnb1 (fragment): KCNB1_RAT - Experimental evidence at protein level: Swiss-Prot protein existence level 1. Voltage-gated potassium channel that mediates transmembrane potassium transport in excitable membranes, primarily in the brain, but also in the pancreas and cardiovascular system. Contributes to the regulation of the action potential (AP) repolarization, duration and frequency of repetitive AP firing in neurons, muscle cells and endocrine cells and plays a role in homeostatic attenuation of electrical excitability throughout the brain (PubMed:10024359, PubMed:10618149, PubMed:12451110, PubMed:17379638, Pu
   1855..2570    -  CDS            CFP (fragment): cyan variant of GFP mammalian codon-optimized
   2647..3594    -  CDS            CheRiff: blue light-activated optogenetic actuator derived from Scherffelia dubia channelrhodopsin (Hochbaum et al., 2014)
   3639..3686    -  protein_bind   FRT: FLP-mediated recombination occurs in the 8-bp core sequence TCTAGAAA (Turan and Bode, 2011). FLP recombinase from the Saccharomyces cerevisiae 2μ plasmid
   3840..4428    +  misc_feature   WPRE: woodchuck hepatitis virus posttranscriptional regulatory element
   4460..4936    +  polyA_signal   hGH poly(A) signal: human growth hormone polyadenylation signal
   4976..5116    +  repeat_region  AAV2 ITR: inverted terminal repeat of adeno-associated virus serotype 2 inverted
   5121..5172    -  misc_feature   bom (fragment): basis of mobility region from pBR322
   5191..5571    +  rep_origin     M13 ori (sequence partly withheld): M13 bacteriophage origin of replication; arrow indicates direction of (+) strand synthesis
   5647..5696    -  misc_feature   bom (fragment): basis of mobility region from pBR322
   5798..5833    -  CDS            rop (fragment): Rop protein, which maintains plasmids at low copy number; rop
   5928..6032    +  promoter       AmpR promoter: bla
   6033..6893    +  CDS            AmpR: β-lactamase; bla; confers resistance to ampicillin, carbenicillin, and related antibiotics
   7064..7652    +  rep_origin     ori: high-copy-number ColE1/pMB1/pBR322/pUC origin of replication
>Addgene plasmid #208608 | HT147_pAAV_EF1a_fDiO_somCheRiff_CFP | addgene full sequence | sequence record 414423 | Addgene NGS Result
CCTGCAGGCAGCTGCGCGCTCGCTCGCTCACTGAGGCCGCCCGGGCAAAGCCCGGGCGTCGGGCGACCTT
TGGTCGCCCGGCCTCAGTGAGCGAGCGAGCGCGCAGAGAGGGAGTGGCCAACTCCATCACTAGGGGTTCC
TGCGGCCGCACGCGTAAGCTTTGCAAAGATGGATAAAGTTTTAAACAGAGAGGAATCTTTGCAGCTAATG
GACCTTCTAGGTCTTGAAAGGAGTGGGAATTGGCTCCGGTGCCCGTCAGTGGGCAGAGCGCACATCGCCC
ACAGTCCCCGAGAAGTTGGGGGGAGGGGTCGGCAATTGAACCGGTGCCTAGAGAAGGTGGCGCGGGGTAA
ACTGGGAAAGTGATGTCGTGTACTGGCTCCGCCTTTTTCCCGAGGGTGGGGGAGAACCGTATATAAGTGC
AGTAGTCGCCGTGAACGTTCTTTTTCGCAACGGGTTTGCCGCCAGAACACAGGTAAGTGCCGTGTGTGGT
TCCCGCGGGCCTGGCCTCTTTACGGGTTATGGCCCTTGCGTGCCTTGAATTACTTCCACTGGCTGCAGTA
CGTGATTCTTGATCCCGAGCTTCGGGTTGGAAGTGGGTGGGAGAGTTCGAGGCCTTGCGCTTAAGGAGCC
CCTTCGCCTCGTGCTTGAGTTGAGGCCTGGCCTGGGCGCTGGGGCCGCCGCGTGCGAATCTGGTGGCACC
TTCGCGCCTGTCTCGCTGCTTTCGATAAGTCTCTAGCCATTTAAAATTTTTGATGACCTGCTGCGACGCT
TTTTTTCTGGCAAGATAGTCTTGTAAATGCGGGCCAAGATCTGCACACTGGTATTTCGGTTTTTGGGGCC
GCGGGCGGCGACGGGGCCCGTGCGTCCCAGCGCACATGTTCGGCGAGGCGGGGCCTGCGAGCGCGGCCAC
CGAGAATCGGACGGGGGTAGTCTCAAGCTGGCCGGCCTGCTCTGGTGCCTGGCCTCGCGCCGCCGTGTAT
CGCCCCGCCCTGGGCGGCAAGGCTGGCCCGGTCGGCACCAGTTGCGTGAGCGGAAAGATGGCCGCTTCCC
GGCCCTGCTGCAGGGAGCTCAAAATGGAGGACGCGGCGCTCGGGAGAGCGGGCGGGTGAGTCACCCACAC
AAAGGAAAAGGGCCTTTCCGTCCTCAGCCGTCGCTTCATGTGACTCCACGGAGTACCGGGCGCCGTCCAG
GCACCTCGATTAGTTCTCGAGCTTTTGGAGTACGTCGTCTTTAGGTTGGGGGGAGGGGTTTTATGCGATG
GAGTTTCCCCACACTGAGTGGGTGGAGACTGAAGTTAGGCCAGCTTGGCACTTGATGTAATTCTCCTTGG
AATTTGCCCTTTTTGAGTTTGGATCTTGGTTCATTCTCAAGCCTCAGACAGTGGTTCAAAGTTTTTTTCT
TCCATTTCAGGTGTCGTGAGGTACCGGATCCTCTAGAGTCGACGGCTGTGGGCCCGTAACAAGAAGTTCC
TATTCCGAAGTTCCTATTCTCTAGAAAGTATAGGAACTTCATCAAAATAGGAAGACCAATGCTTCACCAT
CGACCCGAATTGCCAAGCATCACCATCGACAGAAGTTCCTATTCCGAAGTTCCTATTCTTCAAAAGGTAT
AGGAACTTCGCCTCAAAGCCGCGTGACGAGCTAGTTACGGCGCGCCTTAGAATCTGGTGGCTTCAGGGAA
GTCCGTGGCACAGCTGATGAAGCTGTCAATGCTGGACATGCTCCGCATGTCGATGACGCCCTCCGTGCGT
GCGGGCAGAGGGGCCACGGGGCTGGGCATGCTGCTCATCTCCAGCTCCTCTGGAGGCTTGCTCTGCGGGG
CCATCTCCTTGGTGTTGAGGATGGGCTGGGACTGCTTGTACAGCTCGTCCATGCCGAGAGTGATCCCGGC
GGCGGTCACGAACTCCAGCAGGACCATGTGATCGCGCTTCTCGTTGGGGTCTTTGCTCAGGGCGGACTGG
GTGCTCAGGTAGTGGTTGTCGGGCAGCAGCACGGGGCCGTCGCCGATGGGGGTGTTCTGCTGGTAGTGGT
CGGCGAGCTGCACGCTGCCGTCCTCGATGTTGTGGCGGATCTTGAAGTGGGCCTTGATGCCGTTCTTCTG
CTTGTCGGCGGTGATATAGACGTTGTGGCTGATGTAGTTGTACTCCAGCTTGTGCCCCAGGATGTTGCCG
TCCTCCTTGAAGTCGATGCCCTTCAGCTCGATGCGGTTCACCAGGGTGTCGCCCTCGAACTTCACCTCGG
CGCGGGTCTTGTAGTTGCCGTCGTCCTTGAAGAAGATGGTACGCTCCTGGACGTAGCCTTCGGGCATGGC
GGACTTGAAGAAGTCGTGCTGCTTCATGTGGTCGGGGTAGCGGCTGAAGCACTGCACGCCCCAGGTCAGG
GTGGTCACGAGGGTGGGCCAGGGCACGGGCAGCTTGCCGGTGGTGCAGATGAACTTCAGGGTCAGCTTGC
CGTAGGTGGCATCGCCCTCGCCCTCGCCGGACACGCTGAACCTGTGGCCGTTTACGTCGCCGTCCAGCTC
GACCAGGATGGGCACCACCCCGGTGAACAGCTCCTCGCCCTTGCTCACCACCACGTTGATGTCGATCTGG
TCCAGGGGGATGTACTCGCCCTCGCTGGTGATCCTGCTCTTGCTCTTGGCGGCCGCCACTTTATCTTCCT
CTGTCACGAAGGCCAGCACGTCCACCTTGCGTCCCAGAAACTGGGAGCTCACTGGTCTCCTGATATCGCC
GTACATAATGATATGCTCGTGAATTTTGATCCGCAGGAAGTGCCCCAGCAGTCCCCAAATATTCTTGGAC
AGCAGGTCGGCGATGGTATGGCCAATAGTGGACCCAGCCACGCTCAGGGTGTGCATGCCTTCAGGCCCAA
AGATGAACAGGCCGGGAAACATCAGCCAACTAGAATAGTACACGGCAGTCATGGCCAGCACCAGTTTCTT
ACAGCCGCCGGCAGGCATGATATAGTAAGACTCCACGTAGATGATTCCAGCGTTGTAGAATGTCTGGGTT
CCATACACCAGGCCGATACAGTAAAACAGCCACTTCACCCACCCAGTGGCCAGAGCGGCTGTCACTCCCA
TGCAAATAGTTCCCAGGTCGGACACCAGCAGAGCCATTGTCCGCTTATTGTATGCCTCACTCAGGCCGGT
GATGTTAGACAGATGAATCAGGATCACGGGACATGTCAGCAGCCATTCGGCATATCTCAGCCATGGGGTA
ATGTTCCCTCCGTACAGGAACAGCATAGCAGGACTGGTGAACTCGAAATAGATCTCCAGAATCACTTTGA
TCAGCTCCACGGAGCACACGTACACTTCCTCCCATCCCACGCTGGCCTTATAGGCGTGCCAGCCGTAGAA
AGCCAGAAACAGGGCAGACAGGAACACGGCAAACCACTGGAAGCCCCTAGCTGTTTCCTGCTCCCACAGG
GCCCCATAGTAGATGTAGATGGAGCTGCACTGTTCCTCATACCCATGCACGGGGTGGTAGGGTGGATTCA
CTTGATATCCAGCTGGGGCATGGTACTCACTGCCTCCGGCAGAATCGTTTCCAGGTGGGGCGCTGTGAGC
GTCTGGAGCAGGAGCTCCGCCCATGGTGGCGGAGCTAGCTGGCAATTCGTGAGCGTCGGTTGAACAGCGA
AGTTCCTATACTTTCTAGAGAATAGGAACTTCGGAATAGGAACTTCCGTTGGGATTCTTCCTATTTTGAT
CCAAGCATCACCATCGACCCTCTAGTCCAGATCTCACCATCGACCCGAAGTTCCTATACCTTTTGAAGAA
TAGGAACTTCGGAATAGGAACTTCAATCCCCGCAATAAGCTCCCATCAAGCTTATCGATAATCAACCTCT
GGATTACAAAATTTGTGAAAGATTGACTGGTATTCTTAACTATGTTGCTCCTTTTACGCTATGTGGATAC
GCTGCTTTAATGCCTTTGTATCATGCTATTGCTTCCCGTATGGCTTTCATTTTCTCCTCCTTGTATAAAT
CCTGGTTGCTGTCTCTTTATGAGGAGTTGTGGCCCGTTGTCAGGCAACGTGGCGTGGTGTGCACTGTGTT
TGCTGACGCAACCCCCACTGGTTGGGGCATTGCCACCACCTGTCAGCTCCTTTCCGGGACTTTCGCTTTC
CCCCTCCCTATTGCCACGGCGGAACTCATCGCCGCCTGCCTTGCCCGCTGCTGGACAGGGGCTCGGCTGT
TGGGCACTGACAATTCCGTGGTGTTGTCGGGGAAATCATCGTCCTTTCCTTGGCTGCTCGCCTATGTTGC
CACCTGGATTCTGCGCGGGACGTCCTTCTGCTACGTCCCTTCGGCCCTCAATCCAGCGGACCTTCCTTCC
CGCGGCCTGCTGCCGGCTCTGCGGCCTCTTCCGCGTCTTCGCCTTCGCCCTCAGACGAGTCGGATCTCCC
TTTGGGCCGCCTCCCCGCATCGATACCGAGCGCTGCTCGAGAGATCTACGGGTGGCATCCCTGTGACCCC
TCCCCAGTGCCTCTCCTGGCCCTGGAAGTTGCCACTCCAGTGCCCACCAGCCTTGTCCTAATAAAATTAA
GTTGCATCATTTTGTCTGACTAGGTGTCCTTCTATAATATTATGGGGTGGAGGGGGGTGGTATGGAGCAA
GGGGCAAGTTGGGAAGACAACCTGTAGGGCCTGCGGGGTCTATTGGGAACCAAGCTGGAGTGCAGTGGCA
CAATCTTGGCTCACTGCAATCTCCGCCTCCTGGGTTCAAGCGATTCTCCTGCCTCAGCCTCCCGAGTTGT
TGGGATTCCAGGCATGCATGACCAGGCTCAGCTAATTTTTGTTTTTTTGGTAGAGACGGGGTTTCACCAT
ATTGGCCAGGCTGGTCTCCAACTCCTAATCTCAGGTGATCTACCCACCTTGGCCTCCCAAATTGCTGGGA
TTACAGGCGTGAACCACTGCTCCCTTCCCTGTCCTTCTGATTTTGTAGGTAACCACGTGCGGACCGAGCG
GCCGCAGGAACCCCTAGTGATGGAGTTGGCCACTCCCTCTCTGCGCGCTCGCTCGCTCACTGAGGCCGGG
CGACCAAAGGTCGCCCGACGCCCGGGCTTTGCCCGGGCGGCCTCAGTGAGCGAGCGAGCGCGCAGCTGCC
TGCAGGGGCGCCTGATGCGGTATTTTCTCCTTACGCATCTGTGCGGTATTTCACACCGCATA
[142 nt withheld, positions 5173-5314]
C
[141 nt withheld, positions 5316-5456]
CCTTTGACGTTGGAGTCCACGTTCTTT
[37 nt withheld, positions 5484-5520]
ACCCTATCTCGGGCTATTCTTTTGATTTATAAGGGATTTTGCCGATTTCGGCCTATTGGTTAAAAAATGA
GCTGATTTAACAAAAATTTAACGCGAATTTTAACAAAATATTAACGTTTACAATTTTATGGTGCACTCTC
AGTACAATCTGCTCTGATGCCGCATAGTTAAGCCAGCCCCGACACCCGCCAACACCCGCTGACGCGCCCT
GACGGGCTTGTCTGCTCCCGGCATCCGCTTACAGACAAGCTGTGACCGTCTCCGGGAGCTGCATGTGTCA
GAGGTTTTCACCGTCATCACCGAAACGCGCGAGACGAAAGGGCCTCGTGATACGCCTATTTTTATAGGTT
AATGTCATGATAATAATGGTTTCTTAGACGTCAGGTGGCACTTTTCGGGGAAATGTGCGCGGAACCCCTA
TTTGTTTATTTTTCTAAATACATTCAAATATGTATCCGCTCATGAGACAATAACCCTGATAAATGCTTCA
ATAATATTGAAAAAGGAAGAGTATGAGTATTCAACATTTCCGTGTCGCCCTTATTCCCTTTTTTGCGGCA
TTTTGCCTTCCTGTTTTTGCTCACCCAGAAACGCTGGTGAAAGTAAAAGATGCTGAAGATCAGTTGGGTG
CACGAGTGGGTTACATCGAACTGGATCTCAACAGCGGTAAGATCCTTGAGAGTTTTCGCCCCGAAGAACG
TTTTCCAATGATGAGCACTTTTAAAGTTCTGCTATGTGGCGCGGTATTATCCCGTATTGACGCCGGGCAA
GAGCAACTCGGTCGCCGCATACACTATTCTCAGAATGACTTGGTTGAGTACTCACCAGTCACAGAAAAGC
ATCTTACGGATGGCATGACAGTAAGAGAATTATGCAGTGCTGCCATAACCATGAGTGATAACACTGCGGC
CAACTTACTTCTGACAACGATCGGAGGACCGAAGGAGCTAACCGCTTTTTTGCACAACATGGGGGATCAT
GTAACTCGCCTTGATCGTTGGGAACCGGAGCTGAATGAAGCCATACCAAACGACGAGCGTGACACCACGA
TGCCTGTAGCAATGGCAACAACGTTGCGCAAACTATTAACTGGCGAACTACTTACTCTAGCTTCCCGGCA
ACAATTAATAGACTGGATGGAGGCGGATAAAGTTGCAGGACCACTTCTGCGCTCGGCCCTTCCGGCTGGC
TGGTTTATTGCTGATAAATCTGGAGCCGGTGAGCGTGGGTCTCGCGGTATCATTGCAGCACTGGGGCCAG
ATGGTAAGCCCTCCCGTATCGTAGTTATCTACACGACGGGGAGTCAGGCAACTATGGATGAACGAAATAG
ACAGATCGCTGAGATAGGTGCCTCACTGATTAAGCATTGGTAACTGTCAGACCAAGTTTACTCATATATA
CTTTAGATTGATTTAAAACTTCATTTTTAATTTAAAAGGATCTAGGTGAAGATCCTTTTTGATAATCTCA
TGACCAAAATCCCTTAACGTGAGTTTTCGTTCCACTGAGCGTCAGACCCCGTAGAAAAGATCAAAGGATC
TTCTTGAGATCCTTTTTTTCTGCGCGTAATCTGCTGCTTGCAAACAAAAAAACCACCGCTACCAGCGGTG
GTTTGTTTGCCGGATCAAGAGCTACCAACTCTTTTTCCGAAGGTAACTGGCTTCAGCAGAGCGCAGATAC
CAAATACTGTCCTTCTAGTGTAGCCGTAGTTAGGCCACCACTTCAAGAACTCTGTAGCACCGCCTACATA
CCTCGCTCTGCTAATCCTGTTACCAGTGGCTGCTGCCAGTGGCGATAAGTCGTGTCTTACCGGGTTGGAC
TCAAGACGATAGTTACCGGATAAGGCGCAGCGGTCGGGCTGAACGGGGGGTTCGTGCACACAGCCCAGCT
TGGAGCGAACGACCTACACCGAACTGAGATACCTACAGCGTGAGCTATGAGAAAGCGCCACGCTTCCCGA
AGGGAGAAAGGCGGACAGGTATCCGGTAAGCGGCAGGGTCGGAACAGGAGAGCGCACGAGGGAGCTTCCA
GGGGGAAACGCCTGGTATCTTTATAGTCCTGTCGGGTTTCGCCACCTCTGACTTGAGCGTCGATTTTTGT
GATGCTCGTCAGGGGGGCGGAGCCTATGGAAAAACGCCAGCAACGCGGCCTTTTTACGGTTCCTGGCCTT
TTGCTGGCCTTTTGCTCACATGT
